Addgene plasmid #183069: pCJH002_10xHis-MBP-TEVcs-Cas12c(4)_Amp
Purpose: Bacterial protein expression plasmid of wild-type Cas12c_4. This is a R965H version of the Cas12c in Harrington et al., 2020.
Depositing lab: Jennifer Doudna. Depositing organization: University of California, Berkeley. Publication: A naturally DNase-free CRISPR-Cas12c enzyme silences gene expression. Huang CJ, Adler BA, Doudna JA. Mol Cell. 2022 Jun 2;82(11):2148-2160.e4. doi: 10.1016/j.molcel.2022.04.020. PubMed 35659325.
Backbone
  Vector backbone: Modified pET His10 MBP Asn10 TEV LIC cloning vector (2CT-10)
  Total vector size (bp): 9629
  Vector type: Bacterial Expression, CRISPR
Growth in bacteria
  Bacterial resistance: Ampicillin, 100 μg/mL
  Growth temperature: 37°C
  Growth strain: DH5alpha
  Copy number: Low Copy
Gene/Insert
  Gene/Insert name: Cas12c_4 (alt name: Cas12c)
  Species: Synthetic
  Insert size (bp): 3657
  Mutation: Wild-type
  Tag / fusion protein: His10 (N terminal on backbone); MBP (N terminal on backbone)
Resource information
  A portion of this plasmid was derived from a plasmid made by: Harrington et al., 2020, Molecular Cell 79, 416–424 https://doi.org/10.1016/j.molcel.2020.06.022
Terms and licenses: Academic/Nonprofit Terms; Industry Terms: Not Available to Industry
Depositor comments: This Cas12c bacterial expression plasmid was originally created by Harrington et al., 2020 and now modified (R965H) to match with the wild-type protein sequence of Cas12c_4.
How to cite: pCJH002_10xHis-MBP-TEVcs-Cas12c(4)_Amp was a gift from Jennifer Doudna (Addgene plasmid # 183069 ; http://n2t.net/addgene:183069 ; RRID:Addgene_183069)
