[The description below was written by a language model from this plasmid's Addgene catalogue record and pLannotate feature annotations shown in this document.]
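Description:
pCJH002_10xHis-MBP-TEVcs-Cas12c(4)_Amp is a bacterial protein expression plasmid of about 9.6 kb, built on a modified pET-type ligation-independent cloning backbone (the His10–MBP–Asn10–TEV "2CT-10" vector). It replicates in E. coli from a ColE1/pBR322-family origin. The rop gene and the bom mobilisation region are also present, consistent with the low copy number listed in the record. Selection is by ampicillin through a β-lactamase gene driven by its own promoter. The annotated tetracycline-resistance fragments and tet promoter are non-functional remnants of the pBR322 ancestry. The short hit labelled as a T7 gene 10B solubility tag, just upstream of the terminator, is probably backbone sequence rather than a deliberate fusion.

The expression cassette consists of a T7 promoter and the T7 gene 10 ribosome binding site, followed by an open reading frame that begins with a 10xHis tag and a cytosolic (signal-sequence-free) maltose binding protein, then a TEV protease cleavage site. After this comes a roughly 3.7 kb synthetic coding sequence for Cas12c_4, which the annotation tool left unlabelled but which fills the gap before the T7 terminator. Transcription therefore depends on a host that supplies T7 RNA polymerase. No lac operator or lacI gene appears in the feature table. The His tag allows metal-affinity purification, MBP aids solubility, and TEV cleavage removes both tags from the nuclease.

The plasmid derives from an earlier Cas12c expression construct and carries an R965H change that restores the wild-type Cas12c_4 protein sequence. It is intended for producing recombinant Cas12c, a CRISPR effector that the associated study describes as naturally lacking DNase activity.
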