Features (pLannotate 1.2.2; 16 found; start..end, strand, type, name):
    864..882     +  promoter       T7 promoter: promoter for bacteriophage T7 RNA polymerase
    971..993     +  RBS            RBS: efficient ribosome binding site from bacteriophage T7 gene 10 (Olins and Rangwala, 1989)
   1013..1042    +  CDS            10xHis: 10xHis affinity tag
   1052..2152    +  CDS            MBP: maltose binding protein from E. coli; malE (mutated); This version of the gene does not encode a signal sequence, so MBP will remain in the cytosol.
   2207..2223    +  CDS            TEV site (fragment): tobacco etch virus (TEV) protease recognition and cleavage site
   5976..6025    +  CDS            SET1 (fragment): solubility-enhancement tag derived from T7 phage gene 10B
   6033..6080    +  terminator     T7 terminator: transcription terminator for bacteriophage T7 RNA polymerase
   6106..6398    -  CDS            TcR (fragment): tetracycline efflux protein; tet; confers resistance to tetracycline
   6446..6474    -  promoter       tet promoter: E. coli promoter for tetracycline efflux protein gene
   6587..6691    +  promoter       AmpR promoter: bla
   6692..7552    +  CDS            AmpR: β-lactamase; bla; confers resistance to ampicillin, carbenicillin, and related antibiotics
   7723..8311    +  rep_origin     ori: high-copy-number ColE1/pMB1/pBR322/pUC origin of replication
   8497..8636    -  misc_feature   bom: basis of mobility region from pBR322
   8738..8929    -  CDS            rop: Rop protein, which maintains plasmids at low copy number; rop
   8946..9326    +  CDS            YPB1_ECOLX: Protein predicted: Swiss-Prot protein existence level 4. From Escherichia coli.
   9568..842     -  CDS            TcR (fragment) (across the origin): tetracycline efflux protein; tet; confers resistance to tetracycline
>Addgene plasmid #183069 | pCJH002_10xHis-MBP-TEVcs-Cas12c(4)_Amp | addgene full sequence | sequence record 358153 | Addgene NGS Result
ATAGGGCGGCGCCTACAATCCATGCCAACCCGTTCCATGTGCTCGCCGAGGCGGCATAAATCGCCGTGAC
GATCAGCGGTCCAATGATCGAAGTTAGGCTGGTAAGAGCCGCGAGCGATCCTTGAAGCTGTCCCTGATGG
TCGTCATCTACCTGCCTGGACAGCATGGCCTGCAACGCGGGCATCCCGATGCCGCCGGAAGCGAGAAGAA
TCATAATGGGGAAGGCCATCCAGCCTCGCGTCGCGAACGCCAGCAAGACGTAGCCCAGCGCGTCGGCCGC
CATGCCGGCGATAATGGCCTGCTTCTCGCCGAAACGTTTGGTGGCGGGACCAGTGACGAAGGCTTGAGCG
AGGGCGTGCAAGATTCCGAATACCGCAAGCGACAGGCCGATCATCGTCGCGCTACAGCGAAAGCGGTCCT
CGCCGAAAATGACCCAGAGCGCTGCCGGCACCTGTCCTACGAGTTGCATGATAAAGAAGACAGTCATAAG
TGCGGCGACGATAGTCATGCCCCGCGCCCACCGGAAGGAGCTGACTGGGTTGAAGGCTCTCAAGGGCATC
GGTCGACGCTCTCCCTTATGCGACTCCTGCATTAGGAAGCAGCCCAGTAGTAGGTTGAGGCCGTTGAGCA
CCGCCGCCGCAAGGAATGGTGCATGCAAGGAGATGGCGCCCAACAGTCCCCCGGCCACGGGGCCTGCCAC
CATACCCACGCCGAAACAAGCGCTCATGAGCCCGAAGTGGCGAGCCCGATCTTCCCCATCGGTGATGTCG
GCGATATAGGCGCCAGCAACCGCACCTGTGGCGCCGGTGATGCCGGCCACGATGCGTCCGGCGTAGAGGA
TCGAGATCTCGATCCAGCGAAATTAATACGACTCACTATAGGGAGACCACAACGGTTTCCCTCTAGTGCC
GGCTCCGGAGAGCTCTTTAATTAAGCGGCCGCCCTGCAGGACTCGAGTTCTAGAAATAATTTTGTTTAAC
TTTAAGAAGGAGATATACATATGAAATCTTCTCACCATCACCATCACCATCACCATCACCATGGTTCTTC
TATGAAAATCGAAGAAGGTAAACTGGTAATCTGGATTAACGGCGATAAAGGCTATAACGGTCTCGCTGAA
GTCGGTAAGAAATTCGAGAAAGATACCGGAATTAAAGTCACCGTTGAGCATCCGGATAAACTGGAAGAGA
AATTCCCACAGGTTGCGGCAACTGGCGATGGCCCTGACATTATCTTCTGGGCACACGACCGCTTTGGTGG
CTACGCTCAATCTGGCCTGTTGGCTGAAATCACCCCGGACAAAGCGTTCCAGGACAAGCTGTATCCGTTT
ACCTGGGATGCCGTACGTTACAACGGCAAGCTGATTGCTTACCCGATCGCTGTTGAAGCGTTATCGCTGA
TTTATAACAAAGATCTGCTGCCGAACCCGCCAAAAACCTGGGAAGAGATCCCGGCGCTGGATAAAGAACT
GAAAGCGAAAGGTAAGAGCGCGCTGATGTTCAACCTGCAAGAACCGTACTTCACCTGGCCGCTGATTGCT
GCTGACGGGGGTTATGCGTTCAAGTATGAAAACGGCAAGTACGACATTAAAGACGTGGGCGTGGATAACG
CTGGCGCGAAAGCGGGTCTGACCTTCCTGGTTGACCTGATTAAAAACAAACACATGAATGCAGACACCGA
TTACTCCATCGCAGAAGCTGCCTTTAATAAAGGCGAAACAGCGATGACCATCAACGGCCCGTGGGCATGG
TCCAACATCGACACCAGCAAAGTGAATTATGGTGTAACGGTACTGCCGACCTTCAAGGGTCAACCATCCA
AACCGTTCGTTGGCGTGCTGAGCGCAGGTATTAACGCCGCCAGTCCGAACAAAGAGCTGGCAAAAGAGTT
CCTCGAAAACTATCTGCTGACTGATGAAGGTCTGGAAGCGGTTAATAAAGACAAACCGCTGGGTGCCGTA
GCGCTGAAGTCTTACGAGGAAGAGTTGGCGAAAGATCCACGTATTGCCGCCACTATGGAAAACGCCCAGA
AAGGTGAAATCATGCCGAACATCCCGCAGATGTCCGCTTTCTGGTATGCCGTGCGTACTGCGGTGATCAA
CGCCGCCAGCGGTCGTCAGACTGTCGATGAAGCCCTGAAAGACGCGCAGACTAATTCGAGCTCGAACAAC
AACAACAATAACAATAACAACAACCTCGGGATCGAGGAAAACCTGTACTTCCAATCCAATGCAATGACCA
AGCACAGCATCCCTCTGCACGCCTTCAGAAACTCTGGCGCCGATGCCAGAAAGTGGAAGGGCAGAATTGC
CCTGCTGGCCAAGAGGGGCAAAGAAACCATGCGGACCCTGCAGTTCCCTCTGGAAATGAGCGAACCTGAG
GCCGCTGCCATCAACACCACACCTTTTGCCGTGGCCTACAACGCCATCGAAGGCACAGGCAAGGGCACCC
TGTTTGACTACTGGGCCAAACTGCACCTGGCCGGCTTCAGATTCTTTCCATCTGGCGGAGCCGCCACCAT
CTTTAGGCAGCAGGCCGTGTTTGAGGACGCCTCTTGGAATGCCGCCTTCTGTCAGCAGAGCGGCAAGGAT
TGGCCTTGGCTGGTGCCTAGCAAGCTGTACGAGCGGTTCACAAAGGCCCCTAGAGAGGTGGCCAAGAAGG
ACGGCAGCAAGAAGTCCATCGAGTTCACCCAAGAGAACGTGGCCAACGAGAGCCACGTGTCACTTGTGGG
CGCCAGCATCACCGATAAGACCCCTGAGGACCAGAAAGAATTTTTCCTGAAGATGGCAGGCGCCCTGGCC
GAGAAGTTCGATTCTTGGAAGTCCGCCAACGAGGACCGGATCGTGGCCATGAAAGTGATCGACGAGTTCC
TGAAGTCCGAGGGCCTGCATCTGCCCAGCCTGGAAAACATTGCCGTGAAGTGCAGCGTGGAAACAAAGCC
CGACAATGCCACAGTGGCCTGGCACGATGCTCCTATGAGCGGAGTGCAGAATCTGGCCATCGGAGTGTTT
GCCACCTGTGCCAGCCGGATCGACAACATCTACGACCTGAACGGCGGCAAGCTGTCCAAGCTGATTCAAG
AGAGCGCCACCACACCAAACGTGACAGCCCTGTCTTGGCTGTTCGGCAAAGGCCTGGAATACTTCCGGAC
CACCGACATCGACACCATCATGCAGGACTTCAACATCCCCGCCAGCGCCAAAGAGTCCATCAAGCCTCTG
GTGGAAAGCGCCCAGGCTATCCCTACCATGACAGTGCTGGGCAAGAAGAACTACGCCCCTTTCAGACCCA
ACTTTGGCGGCAAGATCGACAGCTGGATCGCCAACTACGCCAGCAGACTGATGCTGCTGAACGACATCCT
GGAACAGATCGAGCCCGGCTTCGAACTGCCTCAGGCTCTGCTGGACAACGAGACACTGATGAGCGGCATC
GACATGACCGGCGACGAGCTGAAAGAACTGATCGAGGCCGTGTACGCCTGGGTTGACGCCGCTAAACAAG
GACTGGCCACACTGCTTGGCAGAGGCGGCAATGTGGATGATGCCGTGCAGACCTTCGAGCAGTTCAGCGC
CATGATGGACACCCTGAACGGAACCCTGAACACCATCAGCGCCAGATATGTGCGCGCCGTGGAAATGGCC
GGAAAGGATGAAGCCCGGCTGGAAAAGCTGATCGAGTGCAAGTTCGACATCCCCAAGTGGTGCAAGAGCG
TGCCAAAGCTCGTGGGCATTTCTGGCGGCCTGCCTAAGGTGGAAGAGGAAATCAAAGTGATGAACGCCGC
CTTCATGGACGTGCGGGCCAGAATGTTCGTCAGATTCGAAGAGATCGCCGCCTACGTGGCCTCTAAAGGC
GCCGGAATGGATGTGTACGACGCCCTGGAAAAGAGAGAGCTGGAACAGCTCAAGAAACTCAAGAGCGCCG
TGCCTGAGAGAGCCCACATCCAGGCTTATAGAGCCGTGCTGCACAGAATCGGACGGGCTGTGCAGAACTG
CAGCGAAAAGACCAAGCAGCTGTTCTCCAGCAAAGTGATTGAGATGGGCGTGTTCAAGAACCCCAGCCAC
CTGAACAACTTCATCTTCAACCAGAAGGGCGCCATCTACAGAAGCCCCTTCGACAGATCTCGGCACGCCC
CATATCAGCTGCACGCCGATAAGCTGCTGAAGAACGACTGGATGGAACTGCTGGCCGAAATCAGCACCAC
ACTGATGGCCAGCGAGTCCACCGAGCAGATGGAAGATGCCCTGAGACTGGAACGGACCAGACTGCAACTG
CAGCTGTCTGGCCTGCCTGACTGGGAGTATCCTGCCTCTCTGGCCAAGCCTGACATCGAGGTGGAAATCC
AGACCGCTCTGAAGATGCAGCTGGCCAAAGACACCGTGACCAGCGACGTCCTGCAGCGGACCTTCAATCT
GTACAGCTCTGTGCTGAGCGGCCTGACCTTCAAGCTGCTGCGGAGAAGCTTCAGCCTGAAAATGCGGTTC
AGCGTGGCCGACACCACACAGCTGATCTACGTGCCCAAGGACTGCGACTGGGCTATCCCCAAGCAGTATC
TGCAGGCCGAGGGCGAGATTGGGATCGCCGCTAGAGTGGTCACAGAGTCTAGCCCCGCCAAGATGGTCAC
CGAAGTGGAAATGAAGGAACCCAAGGCTCTGGGCCACTTCATGCAGCAGGCTCCCCACGACTGGTACTTC
GATGCCTCTCTCGGAGGAACTCAGGTGGCCGGCAGAATCGTGGAAAAGGGAAAAGAAGTCGGCAAAGAGC
GGAAGCTCGTCGGCTACAGAATGAGAGGCAACAGCGCCTACAAGACCGTGCTGGATAAGAGCCTCGTGGG
AAACACCGAGCTGAGCCAGTGCTCTATGATCATCGAGATCCCTTACACACAGACCGTGGACGCCGACTTC
AGAGCACAGGTTCAAGCCGGCCTGCCAAAAGTGTCTATCAACCTGCCTGTGAAAGAGACAATCACCGCCA
GCAACAAGGATGAGCAGATGCTGTTCGATCGCTTTGTGGCCATCGACCTGGGCGAGAGAGGACTGGGATA
CGCCGTGTTCGATGCCAAGACACTGGAACTGCAAGAGTCCGGCCACCGGCCTATCAAGGCCATCACCAAC
CTGCTGAACCGGACCCATCACTACGAGCAGAGGCCCAACCAGAGACAGAAGTTCCAGGCCAAGTTCAACG
TGAACCTGAGCGAGCTGCGCGAGAATACTGTGGGCGACGTGTGCCACCAGATCAACAGAATCTGCGCCTA
CTACAACGCTTTCCCCGTGCTCGAGTACATGGTGCCCGACAGACTGGACAAACAGCTGAAGTCTGTGTAC
GAGAGCGTGACCAACCGGTACATCTGGTCCAGCACAGACGCCCACAAAAGCGCTCGCGTGCAGTTTTGGC
TCGGCGGAGAAACATGGGAGCACCCCTACCTGAAAAGCGCCAAGGACAAGAAACCCCTGGTGCTGTCTCC
TGGAAGAGGCGCTTCTGGCAAGGGAACCAGCCAGACCTGTAGCTGCTGTGGCAGAAACCCTTTCGACCTG
ATCAAGGACATGAAGCCCAGGGCCAAGATCGCCGTGGTGGATGGAAAAGCCAAGCTGGAAAATTCCGAGC
TGAAGCTGTTTGAGCGGAACCGCGAGAGCAAGGACGACATGCTGGCTCGGAGACACAGAAACGAGCGCGC
TGGAATGGAACAGCCTCTGACACCCGGCAACTACACCGTGGATGAGATCAAGGCCCTGCTGAGAGCCAAC
CTGAGAAGGGCCCCTAAGAACAGACGGACCAAGGACACCACCGTGTCCGAGTACCACTGCGTGTTCAGCG
ATTGCGGCAAGACCATGCATGCCGACGAAAACGCCGCCGTGAACATCGGCGGAAAGTTTATCGCCGATAT
CGAGAAGTGATGATAACATTGGAAGTGGATAACGGATCCGCGATCGCGGCGCGCCACCTGGTGGCCGGCC
GGTACCACGCGTGCGCGCTGATCCGGCTGCTAACAAAGCCCGAAAGGAAGCTGAGTTGGCTGCTGCCACC
GCTGAGCAATAACTAGCATAACCCCTTGGGGCCTCTAAACGGGTCTTGAGGGGTTTTTTGCTGAAAGGAG
GAACTATATCCGGATATCCACAGGACGGGTGTGGTCGCCATGATCGCGTAGTCGATAGTGGCTCCAAGTA
GCGAAGCGAGCAGGACTGGGCGGCGGCCAAAGCGGTCGGACAGTGCTCCGAGAACGGGTGCGCATAGAAA
TTGCATCAACGCATATAGCGCTAGCAGCACGCCATAGTGACTGGCGATGCTGTCGGAATGGACGATATCC
CGCAAGAGGCCCGGCAGTACCGGCATAACCAAGCCTATGCCTACAGCATCCAGGGTGACGGTGCCGAGGA
TGACGATGAGCGCATTGTTAGATTTCATACACGGTGCCTGACTGCGTTAGCAATTTAACTGTGATAAACT
ACCGCATTAAAGCTTATCGATGATAAGCTGTCAAACATGAGAATTCTTGAAGACGAAAGGGCCTCGTGAT
ACGCCTATTTTTATAGGTTAATGTCATGATAATAATGGTTTCTTAGACGTCAGGTGGCACTTTTCGGGGA
AATGTGCGCGGAACCCCTATTTGTTTATTTTTCTAAATACATTCAAATATGTATCCGCTCATGAGACAAT
AACCCTGATAAATGCTTCAATAACATTGAAAAAGGAAGAGTATGAGTATTCAACATTTCCGTGTCGCCCT
TATTCCCTTTTTTGCGGCATTTTGCCTTCCTGTTTTTGCTCACCCAGAAACGCTGGTGAAAGTAAAAGAT
GCTGAAGATCAGTTGGGTGCACGAGTGGGTTACATCGAACTGGATCTCAACAGCGGTAAGATCCTTGAGA
GTTTTCGCCCCGAAGAACGTTTTCCAATGATGAGCACTTTTAAAGTTCTGCTATGTGGCGCGGTATTATC
CCGTGTTGACGCCGGGCAAGAGCAACTCGGTCGCCGCATACACTATTCTCAGAATGACTTGGTTGAGTAC
TCACCAGTCACAGAAAAGCATCTTACGGATGGCATGACAGTAAGAGAATTATGCAGTGCTGCCATAACCA
TGAGTGATAACACTGCGGCCAACTTACTTCTGACAACGATCGGAGGACCGAAGGAGCTAACCGCTTTTTT
GCACAACATGGGGGATCATGTAACTCGCCTTGATCGTTGGGAACCGGAGCTGAATGAAGCCATACCAAAC
GACGAGCGTGACACCACGATGCCTGCAGCAATGGCAACAACGTTGCGCAAACTATTAACTGGCGAACTAC
TTACTCTAGCTTCCCGGCAACAATTAATAGACTGGATGGAGGCGGATAAAGTTGCAGGACCACTTCTGCG
CTCGGCCCTTCCGGCTGGCTGGTTTATTGCTGATAAATCTGGAGCCGGTGAGCGTGGGTCTCGCGGTATC
ATTGCAGCACTGGGGCCAGATGGTAAGCCCTCCCGTATCGTAGTTATCTACACGACGGGGAGTCAGGCAA
CTATGGATGAACGAAATAGACAGATCGCTGAGATAGGTGCCTCACTGATTAAGCATTGGTAACTGTCAGA
CCAAGTTTACTCATATATACTTTAGATTGATTTAAAACTTCATTTTTAATTTAAAAGGATCTAGGTGAAG
ATCCTTTTTGATAATCTCATGACCAAAATCCCTTAACGTGAGTTTTCGTTCCACTGAGCGTCAGACCCCG
TAGAAAAGATCAAAGGATCTTCTTGAGATCCTTTTTTTCTGCGCGTAATCTGCTGCTTGCAAACAAAAAA
ACCACCGCTACCAGCGGTGGTTTGTTTGCCGGATCAAGAGCTACCAACTCTTTTTCCGAAGGTAACTGGC
TTCAGCAGAGCGCAGATACCAAATACTGTCCTTCTAGTGTAGCCGTAGTTAGGCCACCACTTCAAGAACT
CTGTAGCAACGCCTACATACCTCGCTCTGCTAATCCTGTTACCAGTGGCTGCTGCCAGTGGCGATAAGTC
GTGTATTACCGGGTTGGACTCAAGACGATAGTTACCGGATAAGGCGCAGCGGTCGGGCTGAACGGGGGGT
TCGTGCACACAGCCCAGCTTGGAGCGAACGACCTACACCGAACTGAGATACCTACAGCGTGAGCTATGAG
AAAGCGCCACGCTTCCCGAAGGGAGAAAGGCGGACAGGTATCCGGTAAGCGGCAGGGTCGGAACAGGAGA
GCGCACGAGGGAGCTTCCAGGGGGAAACGCCTGGTATCTTTATAGTCCTGTCGGGTTTCGCCACCTCTGA
CTTGAGCGTCGATTTTTGTGATGCTCGTCAGGGGGGCGGAGCCTATGGAAAAACGCCAGCAACGCGGCCT
TTTTACGGTTCCTGGCCTTTTGCTGGCCTTTTGCTCACATGTTCTTTCCTGCGTTATCCCCTGATTCTGT
GGATAACCGTATTACCGCCTTTGAGTGAGCTGATACCGCTCGCCGCAGCCGAACGACCGAGCGCAGCGAG
TCAGTGAGCGAGGAAGCGGAAGAGCGCCTGATGCGGTATTTTCTCCTTACGCATCTGTGCGGTATTTCAC
ACCGCAATGGTGCACTCTCAGTACAATCTGCTCTGATGCCGCATAGTTAAGCCAGTATACACTCCGCTAT
CGCTACGTGACTGGGTCATGGCTGCGCCCCGACACCCGCCAACACCAGCTGACGAGCCCTGACGGGCTTG
TCTGCTCCCGGCATCCGCTTACAGACAAGCTGTGACCGTCTCCGGGAGCTGCATGTGTCAGAGGTTTTCA
CCGTCATCACCGAAACGCGCGAGGCAGCTGCGGTAAAGCTCATCAGCGTGGTCGTGAAGCGATTCACAGA
TGTCTGCCTGTTCATCCGCGTCCAGCTCGTTGAGTTTCTCCAGAAGCGTTAATGTCTGGCTTCTGATAAA
GCGGGCCATGTTAAGGGCGGTTTTTTCCTGTTTGGTCACTGATGCCTCCGTGTAAGGGGGATTTCTGTTC
ATGGGGGTAATGATACCGATGAAACGAGAGAGGATGCTCACGATACGGGTTACTGATGATGAACATGCCC
GGTTACTGGAACGTTGTGAGGGTAAACAACTGGCGGTATGGATGCGGCGGGACCAGAGAAAAATCACTCA
GGGTCAATGCCAGCGCTTCGTTAATACAGATGTAGGTGTTCCACAGGGTAGCCAGCAGCATCCTGCGATG
CAGATCCGGAACATAATGGTGCAGGGCGCTGACTTCCGCGTTTCCAGACTTTACGAAACACGGAAACCGA
AGACCATTCATGTTGTTGCTCAGGTCGCAGACGTTTTGCAGCAGCAGTCGCTTCACGTTCGCTCGCGTAT
CGGTGATTCATTCTGCTAACCAGTAAGGCAACCCCGCCAGCCTAGCCGGGTCCTCAACGACAGGAGCACG
ATCATGCGCACCCGTGGCCAGGACCCAACGCTGCCAGAGATGCGCCGCGTGCGGCTGCTGGAGATGGCGG
ACGCGATGGATATGTTCTGCCAAGGGTTGGTTTGCGCATTCACAGTTCTCCGCAAGAATTGATTGGCTCC
AATTCTTGGAGTGGTGAATCCGTTAGCGAGGTGCCGCCGGCTTCCATTCAGGTCGAGGTGGCCCGGCTCC
ATGCACCGCGACGCAACGCGGGGAGGCAGACAAGGT
